>Addgene plasmid #213682 | pAAV hPGRN | addgene full sequence | sequence record 455751 | Addgene NGS Result
TAGCTGCGCGCTCGCTCGCTCACTGAGGCCGCCCGGGCAAAGCCCGGGCGTCGGGCGACCTTTGGTCGCC
CGGCCTCAGTGAGCGAGCGAGCGCGCAGAGAGGGAGTGGCCAACTCCATCACTAGGGGTTCCTTGTAGTT
AATGATTAACCCGCCATGCTACTTATCTACGTAGCCATGCTCTAGGTACCATTGACGTCAATAATGACGT
ATGTTCCCATAGTAACGCCAATAGGGACTTTCCATTGACGTCAATGGGTGGAGTATTTACGGTAAACTGC
CCACTTGGCAGTACATCAAGTGTATCATATGCCAAGTACGCCCCCTATTGACGTCAATGACGGTAAATGG
CCCGCCTGGCATTATGCCCAGTACATGACCTTATGGGACTTTCCTACTTGGCAGTACATCTACGTATTAG
TCATCGCTATTACCATGGTCGAGGTGAGCCCCACGTTCTGCTTCACTCTCCCCATCTCCCCCCCCTCCCC
ACCCCCAATTTTGTATTTATTTATTTTTTAATTATTTTGTGCAGCGATGGGGGCGGGGGGGGGGGGGGGG
SGCGCGCCGGGGGGGGGGGGGGGGGGSGGGGGGSGGGGSGGGGSGRGGCGGAGAGGTGCGGCGGCAGCCA
ATCAGAGCGGCGCGCTCCGAAAGTTTCCTTTTATGGCGAGGCGGCGGCGGCGGCGGCCCTATAAAAAGCG
AAGCGCGCGGCGGGCGGGAGTCGCTGCGCGCTGCCTTCGCCCCGTGCCCCGCTCCGCCGCCGCCTCGCGC
CGCCCGCCCCGGCTCTGACTGACCGCGTTACTCCCACAGGTGAGCGGGCGGGACGGCCCTTCTCCTCCGG
GCTGTAATTAGCGCTTGGTTTAATGACGGCTTGTTTCTTTTCTGTGGCTGCGTGAAAGCCTTGAGGGGCT
CCGGGAGGGCCCTTTGTGCGGGGGGAGCGGCTCGGGGCTGTCCGCGGGGGGACGGCTGCCTTCGGGGGGG
ACGGGGCAGGGCGGGGTTCGGCTTCTGGCGTGTGACCGGCGGCTCTAGAGCCTCTGCTAACCATGTTCAT
GCCTTCTTCTTTTTCCTACAGCTCCTGGGCAACGTGCTGGTTATTGTGCTGTCTCATCATTTTGGCAAAG
AATTGGATCAAAGCTTGCCACCATGTGGACCCTGGTGTCCTGGGTGGCCCTGACAGCCGGACTGGTGGCC
GGATCTGCCTGGTCCCACCCCCAGTTTGAGAAGGGCGGAGGCTCTGGCGGCGGAAGCGGAGGATCTGCTT
GGAGCCACCCTCAGTTCGAAAAGGGGGCCAGCGGCAAGCCCATCCCCAATCCTCTGCTGGGCCTGGACAG
CACCGAGAACCTGTATTTTCAAGGCACCCGGTGTCCCGACGGCCAGTTTTGCCCTGTGGCCTGCTGCCTG
GACCCTGGCGGAGCCAGCTACAGCTGCTGCAGACCCCTGCTGGACAAGTGGCCCACCACCCTGAGCAGAC
ACCTGGGCGGACCTTGCCAGGTGGACGCCCACTGTTCTGCCGGCCACAGCTGCATCTTCACCGTGTCCGG
CACCTCCAGCTGCTGCCCATTTCCTGAGGCCGTGGCCTGTGGCGACGGACACCACTGCTGCCCTAGAGGC
TTCCACTGCAGCGCCGACGGCAGAAGCTGCTTCCAGCGGAGCGGCAACAACAGCGTGGGCGCCATCCAGT
GCCCCGACTCCCAGTTCGAGTGCCCCGATTTCAGCACCTGTTGCGTGATGGTGGACGGCAGCTGGGGCTG
CTGTCCCATGCCTCAGGCCAGCTGTTGCGAGGACCGGGTGCACTGTTGCCCTCACGGCGCCTTTTGCGAC
CTGGTGCACACCCGGTGCATCACCCCTACCGGCACCCACCCTCTGGCCAAGAAACTGCCCGCCCAGCGGA
CCAACAGAGCCGTGGCCCTGTCTAGCAGCGTGATGTGCCCCGATGCCAGAAGCCGCTGCCCTGACGGCAG
CACATGCTGCGAGCTGCCCAGCGGGAAGTACGGCTGTTGCCCAATGCCCAACGCCACCTGTTGCAGCGAC
CATCTGCACTGCTGTCCACAAGACACCGTGTGCGACCTGATCCAGAGCAAGTGCCTGAGCAAAGAGAACG
CCACCACCGACCTGCTGACCAAGCTGCCTGCCCACACCGTGGGCGACGTGAAGTGCGACATGGAAGTGTC
CTGCCCCGATGGCTACACCTGTTGCCGGCTGCAGAGCGGCGCCTGGGGATGCTGCCCTTTCACCCAGGCC
GTGTGTTGTGAGGACCACATCCATTGCTGCCCTGCCGGCTTCACCTGTGACACCCAGAAGGGAACCTGCG
AGCAGGGCCCACACCAGGTGCCCTGGATGGAAAAGGCCCCTGCCCACCTGAGCCTGCCCGATCCTCAGGC
CCTGAAGAGGGACGTGCCCTGCGACAACGTGTCCAGCTGCCCCAGCAGCGATACCTGCTGCCAGCTGACA
TCCGGCGAGTGGGGCTGTTGTCCTATCCCCGAAGCCGTGTGCTGCTCCGATCACCAGCACTGTTGTCCTC
AAGGCTACACATGCGTGGCCGAGGGCCAGTGTCAGCGGGGATCTGAGATCGTGGCCGGCCTGGAAAAGAT
GCCCGCCAGAAGGGCCAGCCTGAGCCACCCCAGAGACATCGGCTGCGACCAGCACACCTCCTGCCCTGTG
GGCCAGACTTGCTGTCCTAGCCTGGGCGGCTCCTGGGCCTGCTGTCAGCTGCCTCACGCTGTGTGCTGTG
AGGATAGGCAGCATTGCTGTCCCGCCGGATACACATGCAACGTGAAGGCCCGGTCCTGCGAGAAAGAAGT
GGTGTCCGCCCAGCCCGCCACCTTCCTGGCCAGATCTCCACACGTGGGAGTGAAGGACGTGGAATGCGGC
GAGGGCCACTTCTGCCACGACAACCAGACATGCTGCCGGGACAACCGCCAGGGCTGGGCCTGTTGCCCAT
ACAGACAGGGCGTGTGCTGTGCTGATCGGCGCCACTGTTGCCCAGCCGGCTTTAGATGCGCCGCCAGGGG
CACCAAGTGTCTGCGGAGAGAAGCCCCCAGATGGGACGCCCCCCTGAGAGATCCCGCCCTGAGACAGCTG
CTGTGACTCGAGCAGCTTATCGATAATCAACCTCTGGATTACAAAATTTGTGAAAGATTGACTGGTATTC
TTAACTATGTTGCTCCTTTTACGCTATGTGGATACGCTGCTTTAATGCCTTTGTATCATGCTATTGCTTC
CCGTATGGCTTTCATTTTCTCCTCCTTGTATAAATCCTGGTTGCTGTCTCTTTATGAGGAGTTGTGGCCC
GTTGTCAGGCAACGTGGCGTGGTGTGCACTGTGTTTGCTGACGCAACCCCCACTGGTTGGGGCATTGCCA
CCACCTGTCAGCTCCTTTCCGGGACTTTCGCTTTCCCCCTCCCTATTGCCACGGCGGAACTCATCGCCGC
CTGCCTTGCCCGCTGCTGGACAGGGGCTCGGCTGTTGGGCACTGACAATTCCGTGGTGTTGTCGGGGAAA
TCATCGTCCTTTCCTTGGCTGCTCGCCTGTGTTGCCACCTGGATTCTGCGCGGGACGTCCTTCTGCTACG
TCCCTTCGGCCCTCAATCCAGCGGACCTTCCTTCCCGCGGCCTGCTGCCGGCTCTGCGGCCTCTTCCGCG
TCTTCGCCTTCGCCCTCAGACGAGTCGGATCTCCCTTTGGGCCGCCTCCCCGCATCGATACCGTCGACTC
GCTGATCAGCCTCGACTGTGCCTTCTAGTTGCCAGCCATCTGTTGTTTGCCCCTCCCCCGTGCCTTCCTT
GACCCTGGAAGGTGCCACTCCCACTGTCCTTTCCTAATAAAATGAGGAAATTGCATCGCATTGTCTGAGT
AGGTGTCATTCTATTCTGGGGGGTGGGGTGGGGCAGGACAGCAAGGGGGAGGATTGGGAAGACAATAGCA
GGCATGCTGGGGATGCGGTGGGCTCTATGGCTTCTGAGGCGGAAAGAACCAGCTGGGGCTCGACTAGAGC
ATGGCTACGTAGATAAGTAGCATGGCGGGTTAATCATTAACTACAAGGAACCCCTAGTGATGGAGTTGGC
CACTCCCTCTCTGCGCGCTCGCTCGCTCACTGAGGCCGGGCGACCAAAGGTCGCCCGACGCCCGGGCGGC
CTCAGTGAGCGAGCGAGCGCGCAGAGCTTTTTGCAAAAGCCTAGGCCTCCAAAAAAGCCTCCTCACTACT
TCTGGAATAGCTCAGAGGCCGAGGCGGCCTCGGCCTCTGCATAAATAAAAAAAATTAGTCAGCCATGGGG
CGGAGAATGGGCGGAACTGGGCGGAGTTAGGGGCGGGATGGGCGGAGTTAGGGGCGGGACTATGGTTGCT
GACTAATTGAGATGCATGCTTTGCATACTTCTGCCTGCTGGGGAGCCTGGGGACTTTCCACACCTGGTTG
CTGACTAATTGAGATGCATGCTTTGCATACTTCTGCCTGCTGGGGAGCCTGGGGACTTTCCACACCCTAA
CTGACACACATTCCACAGCTGCATTAATGAATCGGCCAACGCGCGGGGAGAGGCGGTTTGCGTATTGGGC
GCTCTTCCGCTTCCTCGCTCACTGACTCGCTGCGCTCGGTCGTTCGGCTGCGGCGAGCGGTATCAGCTCA
CTCAAAGGCGGTAATACGGTTATCCACAGAATCAGGGGATAACGCAGGAAAGAACATGTGAGCAAAAGGC
CAGCAAAAGGCCAGGAACCGTAAAAAGGCCGCGTTGCTGGCGTTTTTCCATAGGCTCCGCCCCCCTGACG
AGCATCACAAAAATCGACGCTCAAGTCAGAGGTGGCGAAACCCGACAGGACTATAAAGATACCAGGCGTT
TCCCCCTGGAAGCTCCCTCGTGCGCTCTCCTGTTCCGACCCTGCCGCTTACCGGATACCTGTCCGCCTTT
CTCCCTTCGGGAAGCGTGGCGCTTTCTCATAGCTCACGCTGTAGGTATCTCAGTTCGGTGTAGGTCGTTC
GCTCCAAGCTGGGCTGTGTGCACGAACCCCCCGTTCAGCCCGACCGCTGCGCCTTATCCGGTAACTATCG
TCTTGAGTCCAACCCGGTAAGACACGACTTATCGCCACTGGCAGCAGCCACTGGTAACAGGATTAGCAGA
GCGAGGTATGTAGGCGGTGCTACAGAGTTCTTGAAGTGGTGGCCTAACTACGGCTACACTAGAAGAACAG
TATTTGGTATCTGCGCTCTGCTGAAGCCAGTTACCTTCGGAAAAAGAGTTGGTAGCTCTTGATCCGGCAA
ACAAACCACCGCTGGTAGCGGTGGTTTTTTTGTTTGCAAGCAGCAGATTACGCGCAGAAAAAAAGGATCT
CAAGAAGATCCTTTGATCTTTTCTACGGGGTCTGACGCTCAGTGGAACGAAAACTCACGTTAAGGGATTT
TGGTCATGAGATTATCAAAAAGGATCTTCACCTAGATCCTTTTAAATTAAAAATGAAGTTTTAAATCAAT
CTAAAGTATATATGAGTAAACTTGGTCTGACAGTTACCAATGCTTAATCAGTGAGGCACCTATCTCAGCG
ATCTGTCTATTTCGTTCATCCATAGTTGCCTGACTCCCCGTCGTGTAGATAACTACGATACGGGAGGGCT
TACCATCTGGCCCCAGTGCTGCAATGATACCGCGAGACCCACGCTCACCGGCTCCAGATTTATCAGCAAT
AAACCAGCCAGCCGGAAGGGCCGAGCGCAGAAGTGGTCCTGCAACTTTATCCGCCTCCATCCAGTCTATT
AATTGTTGCCGGGAAGCTAGAGTAAGTAGTTCGCCAGTTAATAGTTTGCGCAACGTTGTTGCCATTGCTA
CAGGCATCGTGGTGTCACGCTCGTCGTTTGGTATGGCTTCATTCAGCTCCGGTTCCCAACGATCAAGGCG
AGTTACATGATCCCCCATGTTGTGCAAAAAAGCGGTTAGCTCCTTCGGTCCTCCGATCGTTGTCAGAAGT
AAGTTGGCCGCAGTGTTATCACTCATGGTTATGGCAGCACTGCATAATTCTCTTACTGTCATGCCATCCG
TAAGATGCTTTTCTGTGACTGGTGAGTACTCAACCAAGTCATTCTGAGAATAGTGTATGCGGCGACCGAG
TTGCTCTTGCCCGGCGTCAATACGGGATAATACCGCGCCACATAGCAGAACTTTAAAAGTGCTCATCATT
GGAAAACGTTCTTCGGGGCGAAAACTCTCAAGGATCTTACCGCTGTTGAGATCCAGTTCGATGTAACCCA
CTCGTGCACCCAACTGATCTTCAGCATCTTTTACTTTCACCAGCGTTTCTGGGTGAGCAAAAACAGGAAG
GCAAAATGCCGCAAAAAAGGGAATAAGGGCGACACGGAAATGTTGAATACTCATACTCTTCCTTTTTCAA
TATTATTGAAGCATTTATCAGGGTTATTGTCTCATGAGCGGATACATATTTGAATGTATTTAGAAAAATA
AACAAATAGGGGTTCCGCGCACATTTCCCCGAAAAGTGCCACCTGACGTCTAAGAAACCATTATTATCAT
GACATTAACCTATAAAAATAGGCGTATCACGAGGCCCTTTCGTCTCGCGCGTTTCGGTGATGACGGTGAA
AACCTCTGACACATGCAGCTCCCGGAGACGGTCACAGCTTGTCTGTAAGCGGATGCCGGGAGCAGACAAG
CCCGTCAGGGCGCGTCAGCGGGTGTTGGCGGGTGTCGGGGCTGGCTTAACTATGCGGCATCAGAGCAGAT
TGTACTGAGAGTGCACCATTCGACGCTCTCCCTTATGCGACTCCTGCATTAGGAAGCAGCCCAGTAGTAG
GTTGAGGCCGTTGAGCACCGCCGCCGCAAGGAATGGTGCATGCAAGGAGATGGCGCCCAACAGTCCCCCG
GCCACGGGGCCTGCCACCATACCCACGCCGAAACAAGCGCTCATGAGCCCGAAGTGGCGAGCCCGATCTT
CCCCATCGGTGATGTCGGCGATATAGGCGCCAGCAACCGCACCTGTGGCGCCGGTGATGCCGGCCACGAT
GCGTCCGGCGTAGAGGATCTGGCTAGCGATGACCCTGCTGATTGGTTCGCTGACCATTTCCGGGTGCGGG
ACGGCGTTACCAGAAACTCAGAAGGTTCGTCCAACCAAACCGACTCTGACGGCAGTTTACGAGAGAGATG
ATAGGGTCTGCTTCAGTAAGCCAGATGCTACACAATTAGGCTTGTACATATTGTCGTTAGAACGCGGCTA
CAATTAATACATAACCTTATGTATCATACACATACGATTTAGGTGACACTATAGAATACACGGAATTAAT
TC
Features (pLannotate 1.2.2; 20 found; start..end, strand, type, name):
      2..133     -  repeat_region  AAV2 ITR (fragment): inverted terminal repeat of adeno-associated virus serotype 2 inverted
    189..437     +  enhancer       CMV enhancer (fragment): human cytomegalovirus immediate early enhancer
    439..716     +  promoter       chicken β-actin promoter: No description available
    717..852     +  intron         hybrid intron (fragment): hybrid between chicken β-actin (CBA) and minute virus of mice (MMV) introns (Gray et al., 2011)
    941..1071    +  intron         chimeric intron (fragment): chimera between introns from chicken β-actin and rabbit β-globin
   1143..3083    +  CDS            GRN: GRN_HUMAN - Experimental evidence at protein level: Swiss-Prot protein existence level 1. [Granulin-7]: Stabilizes CTSD through interaction with CTSD leading to maintain its aspartic-type peptidase activity. From Homo sapiens (Human).
   3105..3693    +  misc_feature   WPRE: woodchuck hepatitis virus posttranscriptional regulatory element
   3726..3950    +  polyA_signal   bGH poly(A) signal: bovine growth hormone polyadenylation signal
   3954..3975    +  promoter       SV40 promoter (fragment): SV40 enhancer and early promoter
   4036..4127    +  repeat_region  AAV2 ITR (fragment): inverted terminal repeat of adeno-associated virus serotype 2 inverted
   4127..4156    -  repeat_region  AAV2 ITR (fragment): inverted terminal repeat of adeno-associated virus serotype 2 inverted
   4160..4489    -  promoter       SV40 promoter: SV40 enhancer and early promoter
   4496..4552    -  CDS            lacI (fragment): lac repressor; lacI; The lac repressor binds to the lac operator to inhibit transcription in E. coli. This inhibition can be relieved by adding lactose or isopropyl-β-D-thiogalactopyranoside (IPTG).
   4735..5323    -  rep_origin     ori: high-copy-number ColE1/pMB1/pBR322/pUC origin of replication
   5494..6354    -  CDS            AmpR: β-lactamase; bla; confers resistance to ampicillin, carbenicillin, and related antibiotics
   6355..6459    -  promoter       AmpR promoter: bla
   6554..6589    +  CDS            rop (fragment): Rop protein, which maintains plasmids at low copy number; rop
   6691..6739    +  misc_feature   bom (fragment): basis of mobility region from pBR322
   6740..7019    -  CDS            TcR (fragment): tetracycline efflux protein; tet; confers resistance to tetracycline
   7247..7265    +  promoter       SP6 promoter: promoter for bacteriophage SP6 RNA polymerase
