[The description below was written by a language model from this plasmid's Addgene catalogue record and pLannotate feature annotations shown in this document.]
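Description:
pAAV hPGRN is an adeno-associated virus transfer plasmid of about 7.3 kb, built on the pAAV CTR0 backbone, that carries a human progranulin (GRN) expression cassette between AAV2 inverted terminal repeats. The ITRs are the cis elements needed for replication and packaging of the intervening DNA into recombinant AAV particles when rep, cap and helper functions are supplied in trans. In bacteria the plasmid is maintained through a high-copy ColE1/pUC-type origin and selected with ampicillin via the β-lactamase gene. The record lists a recombination-deficient strain as the propagation host, a common choice for limiting rearrangement of ITRs. The backbone also contains an SV40 promoter, an SP6 promoter and short remnants of lacI, rop, bom and the tetracycline resistance gene. These appear to be leftovers from earlier cloning vectors rather than functional parts.

Expression is driven by the cytomegalovirus enhancer/chicken β-actin promoter, followed by intron sequence annotated as fragments of hybrid and chimeric β-actin-derived introns, an arrangement generally used for strong, broad expression in mammalian cells. The progranulin coding sequence was cloned between HindIII and XhoI sites. According to the catalogue fields it carries a twin-Strep tag and a V5 tag placed just after the signal peptide, so that the tags stay on the N-terminus of the secreted mature protein for affinity purification and immunodetection. The tags are not annotated separately in the feature table. Downstream, a WPRE enhances transcript stability and expression, and a bovine growth hormone polyadenylation signal terminates the message. The construct is intended for expressing tagged human progranulin by transfection or AAV-mediated delivery, and the associated publication concerns a mouse model of progranulin deficiency.
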