Addgene plasmid #213682: pAAV hPGRN
Purpose: Expresses human progranulin (PGRN) with an N-terminal twin-Strep-V5 tag
Depositing lab: Thomas Kukar. Depositing organization: Emory University. Publication: Granulins rescue inflammation, lysosome dysfunction, lipofuscin, and neuropathology in a mouse model of progranulin deficiency. Root J, Mendsaikhan A, Taylor G, Merino P, Nandy S, Wang M, Araujo LT, Ryu D, Holler C, Thompson BM, Astarita G, Blain JF, Kukar T. Cell Rep. 2024 Nov 19;43(12):114985. doi: 10.1016/j.celrep.2024.114985. PubMed 39565694.
Backbone
  Vector backbone: pAAV CTR0
  Vector type: AAV
Growth in bacteria
  Bacterial resistance: Ampicillin, 100 μg/mL
  Growth temperature: 30°C
  Growth strain: NEB Stable
  Copy number: Unknown
Gene/Insert
  Gene/Insert name: Human Progranulin (hPGRN)
  Species: H. sapiens (human)
  Entrez Gene: GRN (a.k.a. CLN11, FTD2, GEP, GP88, PCDGF, PEPI, PGRN)
  Promoter: cytomegalovirus enhancer/chicken β-actin promoter
  Tag / fusion protein: Twin-Strep tag and V5 tag (after signal peptide) (N terminal on insert)
  Cloning method: Restriction Enzyme; 5′ cloning site HindIII (not destroyed); 3′ cloning site XhoI (not destroyed)
  Sequencing primers: 5′ gcaacgtgctggttattgtgc
Terms and licenses: Academic/Nonprofit Terms; Industry Terms: Not Available to Industry
How to cite: pAAV hPGRN was a gift from Thomas Kukar (Addgene plasmid # 213682 ; http://n2t.net/addgene:213682 ; RRID:Addgene_213682)
